Addgene plasmid #62516: pAAV-UbC-tdTomato
Purpose: Expresses tdTomato under the UbC promoter. This promoter expresses transgenes in neurons at higher levels than plasmids with the CMV. Optimal for tracing axons in tissue clearing procedures
Depositing lab: Jae Lee & Pantelis Tsoulfas. Depositing organization: University of Miami. Publication: 3D Imaging of Axons in Transparent Spinal Cords from Rodents and Nonhuman Primates. Soderblom C, Lee DH, Dawood A, Carballosa M, Jimena Santamaria A, Benavides FD, Jergova S, Grumbles RM, Thomas CK, Park KK, Guest JD, Lemmon VP, Lee JK, Tsoulfas P. Eneuro. 2015 Mar-Apr;2(2). doi: 10.1523/ENEURO.0001-15.2015. PubMed 26023683.
Backbone
  Vector backbone: pAAV-SIBR-anti_I
  Backbone manufacturer: Chung K-H et al., Polycistronic RNA polymerase II expression vectors for RNA interference based on BIC/miR-155. NAR 2006 vol 24
  Backbone size w/o insert (bp): 5212
  Total vector size (bp): 6661
  Modifications to backbone: The anti-luciferase SIBR and eGFP sequence was deleted from the original backbone and new polylinker was created in the place of eGFP.
  Vector type: Mammalian Expression, AAV, Synthetic Biology
Growth in bacteria
  Bacterial resistance: Ampicillin, 100 μg/mL
  Growth temperature: 37°C
  Growth strain: NEB Stable
  Copy number: High Copy
Gene/Insert
  Gene/Insert name: tdTomato
  Species: Was optimized on Human codon usage
  Insert size (bp): 1449
  Promoter: hUbC
  Cloning method: Restriction Enzyme; 5′ cloning site BamHI (not destroyed); 3′ cloning site XhoI (not destroyed)
  Sequencing primers: 5′ pCAG_F_primer
Terms and licenses: Academic/Nonprofit Terms; Industry Terms: Not Available to Industry
Depositor comments: The tdTomato was constructed synthetically based on the Human codon usage.
How to cite: pAAV-UbC-tdTomato was a gift from Jae Lee & Pantelis Tsoulfas (Addgene plasmid # 62516 ; http://n2t.net/addgene:62516 ; RRID:Addgene_62516)
