[The description below was written by a language model from this plasmid's Addgene catalogue record and pLannotate feature annotations shown in this document.]
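Description:
pAAV-UbC-tdTomato is an adeno-associated virus transfer plasmid for mammalian expression of the red-orange fluorescent protein tdTomato. It was built on the pAAV-SIBR-anti_I backbone. The original anti-luciferase SIBR cassette and eGFP were removed from that backbone, and a new polylinker was placed where eGFP had been. The plasmid is about 6.66 kb. In bacteria it is maintained through a high-copy ColE1/pUC-type origin and selected with ampicillin via the β-lactamase gene and its own promoter. An M13 phage origin is also annotated. So are short remnants of the pBR322 bom and rop regions, which are backbone relics rather than functional elements. The record lists a recombination-deficient growth strain, a common choice for keeping the repeat-rich ITRs intact.

The expression cassette lies between two AAV2 inverted terminal repeats, which are the cis elements needed for replication and packaging of the intervening DNA into AAV particles. The human ubiquitin C promoter drives transcription; the annotation software splits it into two adjacent segments. It is followed by a rabbit β-globin intron, an element generally included to improve transcript processing and expression. The tdTomato coding sequence was synthesised with human codon usage and inserted between BamHI and XhoI sites that remain intact. A human growth hormone polyadenylation signal terminates the transcript.

According to the depositors, the UbC promoter gives higher transgene expression in neurons than comparable CMV-driven plasmids. They describe the construct as well suited to labelling and tracing axons in tissue-clearing and three-dimensional imaging experiments.
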