Features (pLannotate 1.2.2; 14 found; start..end, strand, type, name):
      1..141     -  repeat_region  AAV2 ITR: inverted terminal repeat of adeno-associated virus serotype 2 inverted
    150..549     +  promoter       UbC promoter: human ubiquitin C promoter
    727..1281    +  promoter       UbC promoter (fragment): human ubiquitin C promoter
   1311..1875    +  intron         β-globin intron: intron from rabbit β-globin gene
   1931..3358    +  CDS            tdTomato: tdTomato is a basic (constitutively fluorescent) orange fluorescent protein published in 2004, derived from Discosoma sp.. It is reported to be a somewhat slowly-maturing tandem dimer with low acid sensitivity.
   3406..3882    +  polyA_signal   hGH poly(A) signal: human growth hormone polyadenylation signal
   3922..4062    +  repeat_region  AAV2 ITR: inverted terminal repeat of adeno-associated virus serotype 2 inverted
   4067..4118    -  misc_feature   bom (fragment): basis of mobility region from pBR322
   4137..4517    +  rep_origin     M13 ori (sequence partly withheld): M13 bacteriophage origin of replication; arrow indicates direction of (+) strand synthesis
   4593..4642    -  misc_feature   bom (fragment): basis of mobility region from pBR322
   4744..4779    -  CDS            rop (fragment): Rop protein, which maintains plasmids at low copy number; rop
   4874..4978    +  promoter       AmpR promoter: bla
   4979..5839    +  CDS            AmpR: β-lactamase; bla; confers resistance to ampicillin, carbenicillin, and related antibiotics
   6010..6598    +  rep_origin     ori: high-copy-number ColE1/pMB1/pBR322/pUC origin of replication
>Addgene plasmid #62516 | pAAV-UbC-tdTomato | depositor full sequence | sequence record 107809 | pAAV-UbC-tdTomato sequence 6659 bps
CCTGCAGGCAGCTGCGCGCTCGCTCGCTCACTGAGGCCGCCCGGGCAAAGCCCGGGCGTCGGGCGACCTT
TGGTCGCCCGGCCTCAGTGAGCGAGCGAGCGCGCAGAGAGGGAGTGGCCAACTCCATCACTAGGGGTTCC
TGCGGCCGCGGCCTCCGCGCCGGGTTTTGGCGCCTCCCGCGGGCGCCCCCCTCCTCACGGCGAGCGCTGC
CACGTCAGACGAAGGGCGCAGCGAGCGTCCTGATCCTTCCGCCCGGACGCTCAGGACAGCGGCCCGCTGC
TCATAAGACTCGGCCTTAGAACCCCAGTATCAGCAGAAGGACATTTTAGGACGGGACTTGGGTGACTCTA
GGGCACTGGTTTTCTTTCCAGAGAGCGGAACAGGCGAGGAAAAGTAGTCCCTTCTCGGCGATTCTGCGGA
GGGATCTCCGTGGGGCGGTGAACGCCGATGATTATATAAGGACGCGCCGGGTGTGGCACAGCTAGTTCCG
TCGCAGCCGGGATTTGGGTCGCGGTTCTTGTTTGTGGATCGCTGTGATCGTCACTTGGTGAGTAGCGGGC
TGCTGGGCTGGCCGGGGCTTTCGTGGCCGCCGGGCCGCTCGGTGGGACGGAAGCGTGTGGAGAGACCGCC
AAGGGCTGTAGTCTGGGTCCGCGAGCAAGGTTGCCCTGAACTGGGGGTTGGGGGGAGCGCAGCAAAATGG
CGGCTGTTCCCGAGTCTTGAATAGAACCTTCGCTAATGCGGGAAAGCTCTTATTCGGGTGAGATGGGCTG
GGGCACCATCTGGGGACCCTGACGTGAAGTTTGTCACTGACTGGAGAACTCGGTTTGTCGTCTGTTGCGG
GGGCGGCAGTTATGGCGGTGCCGTTGGGCAGTGCACCCGTACCTTTGGGAGCGCGCGCCCTCGTCGTGTC
GTGACGTCACCCGTTCTGTTGGCTTATAATGCAGGGTGGGGCCACCTGCCGGTAGGTGTGCGGTAGGCTT
TTCTCCGTCGCAGGACGCAGGGTTCGGGCCTAGGGTAGGCTCTCCTGAATCGACAGGCGCCGGACCTCTG
GTGAGGGGAGGGATAAGTGAGGCGTCAGTTTCTTTGGTCGGTTTTATGTACCTATCTTCTTAAGTAGCTG
AAGCTCCGGTTTTGAACTATGCGCTCGGGGTTGGCGAGTGTGTTTTGTGAAGTTTTTTAGGCACCTTTGA
AATGTAATCATTTGGGTCAATATGTAATTTTCAGTGTTAGACTAGTAAATTGTCCGCTAAATTCTGGCCG
TTTTTGGCTTTTTTGTTAGACGAAGCTAAGGCGCGCCTGAGAACTTCAGGGTGAGTTTGGGGACCCTTGA
TTGTTCTTTCTTTTTCGCTATTGTAAAATTCATGTTATATGGAGGGGGCAAAGTTTTCAGGGTGTTGTTT
AGAATGGGAAGATGTCCCTTGTATCACCATGCATGGACCCTCATGATAATTTTGTTTCTTTCACTTTCTA
CTCTGTTGACAACCATTGTCTCCTCTTATTTTCTTTTCATTTTCTGTAACTTTTTCGTTAAACTTTAGCT
TGCATTTGTAACGAATTTTTAAATTCACTTTTGTTTATTTGTCAGATTGTAAGATCCCATCGATTCTAGA
CAATCAGGGTATATTATATTGTACTTCAGCACAGTTTTAGAGAACAATTGTTATAATTAAATGATAAGGT
AGAATATTTCTGCATATAAATTCTGGCTGGCGTGGAAATATTCTTATTGGTAGAAACAACTACATCCTGG
TCATCATCCTGCCTTTCTCTTTATGGTTACAATGATATACACTGTTTGAGATGAGGATAAAATACTCTGA
GTCCAAACCGGGCCCCTCTGCTAACCATGTTCATGCCTTCTTCTTTTTCCTACAGCTCCTGGGCAACGTG
CTGGTTATTGTGCTGTCTCATCAAGCTTGGATCCGCCACCATGGTGTCCAAGGGCGAGGAAGTGATCAAA
GAATTCATGCGGTTCAAAGTGCGGATGGAAGGCAGCATGAACGGCCACGAGTTCGAGATCGAGGGCGAGG
GGGAGGGCAGACCCTACGAGGGCACACAGACCGCCAAGCTGAAAGTGACAAAGGGCGGACCCCTGCCCTT
CGCCTGGGACATCCTGAGCCCCCAGTTTATGTACGGCAGCAAGGCCTACGTGAAGCACCCCGCCGACATC
CCCGACTACAAGAAGCTGAGCTTCCCCGAGGGCTTCAAGTGGGAGAGAGTGATGAACTTCGAGGACGGCG
GCCTGGTGACAGTGACCCAGGACAGCAGCCTGCAGGACGGCACCCTGATCTACAAAGTGAAGATGCGGGG
CACCAACTTCCCCCCCGACGGCCCCGTGATGCAGAAAAAGACCATGGGCTGGGAGGCCAGCACCGAGCGG
CTGTACCCTAGGGATGGCGTGCTGAAGGGCGAGATCCACCAGGCCCTGAAGCTGAAGGATGGCGGCCACT
ACCTGGTGGAATTCAAGACCATCTACATGGCCAAGAAACCCGTGCAGCTGCCTGGCTACTACTACGTGGA
CACCAAGCTGGACATCACCAGCCACAACGAGGACTACACCATCGTGGAACAGTACGAGCGGAGCGAGGGC
CGGCACCACCTGTTTCTGGGCCACGGCACAGGCAGCACCGGCAGCGGAAGCTCTGGCACCGCCAGCAGCG
AGGACAACAACATGGCCGTGATCAAAGAATTCATGCGCTTTAAAGTGCGCATGGAAGGCTCTATGAATGG
GCACGAGTTTGAAATTGAGGGGGAAGGCGAGGGACGGCCCTATGAGGGAACCCAGACAGCTAAACTGAAA
GTGACAAAAGGGGGCCCTCTGCCTTTTGCCTGGGATATTCTGTCTCCTCAGTTTATGTATGGGTCTAAGG
CCTATGTGAAACATCCTGCCGATATTCCAGACTATAAGAAACTGTCCTTCCCAGAGGGGTTTAAATGGGA
ACGCGTGATGAATTTTGAGGATGGGGGACTGGTGACCGTGACACAGGATAGTTCTCTGCAGGATGGGACA
CTGATCTACAAAGTGAAAATGAGAGGGACCAATTTTCCCCCCGATGGGCCTGTGATGCAGAAAAAAACAA
TGGGATGGGAAGCCTCTACCGAGAGACTGTACCCCCGCGACGGGGTGCTGAAAGGGGAAATTCATCAGGC
TCTGAAACTGAAAGACGGGGGGCATTATCTGGTGGAATTCAAAACAATCTATATGGCTAAAAAGCCTGTG
CAGCTGCCTGGGTACTATTATGTGGATACAAAACTGGATATCACCTCCCACAATGAGGATTATACAATTG
TGGAACAGTATGAGAGATCCGAGGGGCGCCATCATCTGTTTCTGTACGGCATGGACGAGCTGTACAAGTG
AAGATCTCTCGAGTCTAGAGTTAACGGCCATATTGGCCAATCTACGGGTGGCATCCCTGTGACCCCTCCC
CAGTGCCTCTCCTGGCCCTGGAAGTTGCCACTCCAGTGCCCACCAGCCTTGTCCTAATAAAATTAAGTTG
CATCATTTTGTCTGACTAGGTGTCCTTCTATAATATTATGGGGTGGAGGGGGGTGGTATGGAGCAAGGGG
CAAGTTGGGAAGACAACCTGTAGGGCCTGCGGGGTCTATTGGGAACCAAGCTGGAGTGCAGTGGCACAAT
CTTGGCTCACTGCAATCTCCGCCTCCTGGGTTCAAGCGATTCTCCTGCCTCAGCCTCCCGAGTTGTTGGG
ATTCCAGGCATGCATGACCAGGCTCAGCTAATTTTTGTTTTTTTGGTAGAGACGGGGTTTCACCATATTG
GCCAGGCTGGTCTCCAACTCCTAATCTCAGGTGATCTACCCACCTTGGCCTCCCAAATTGCTGGGATTAC
AGGCGTGAACCACTGCTCCCTTCCCTGTCCTTCTGATTTTGTAGGTAACCACGTGCGGACCGAGCGGCCG
CAGGAACCCCTAGTGATGGAGTTGGCCACTCCCTCTCTGCGCGCTCGCTCGCTCACTGAGGCCGGGCGAC
CAAAGGTCGCCCGACGCCCGGGCTTTGCCCGGGCGGCCTCAGTGAGCGAGCGAGCGCGCAGCTGCCTGCA
GGGGCGCCTGATGCGGTATTTTCTCCTTACGCATCTGTGCGGTATTTCACACCGCATA
[142 nt withheld, positions 4119-4260]
C
[141 nt withheld, positions 4262-4402]
CCTTTGACGTTGGAGTCCACGTTCTTT
[37 nt withheld, positions 4430-4466]
ACCCTATCTCGGGCTATTCTTTTGATTTATAAGGGATTTTGCCGATTTCGGCCTATTGGTTAAAAAATGA
GCTGATTTAACAAAAATTTAACGCGAATTTTAACAAAATATTAACGTTTACAATTTTATGGTGCACTCTC
AGTACAATCTGCTCTGATGCCGCATAGTTAAGCCAGCCCCGACACCCGCCAACACCCGCTGACGCGCCCT
GACGGGCTTGTCTGCTCCCGGCATCCGCTTACAGACAAGCTGTGACCGTCTCCGGGAGCTGCATGTGTCA
GAGGTTTTCACCGTCATCACCGAAACGCGCGAGACGAAAGGGCCTCGTGATACGCCTATTTTTATAGGTT
AATGTCATGATAATAATGGTTTCTTAGACGTCAGGTGGCACTTTTCGGGGAAATGTGCGCGGAACCCCTA
TTTGTTTATTTTTCTAAATACATTCAAATATGTATCCGCTCATGAGACAATAACCCTGATAAATGCTTCA
ATAATATTGAAAAAGGAAGAGTATGAGTATTCAACATTTCCGTGTCGCCCTTATTCCCTTTTTTGCGGCA
TTTTGCCTTCCTGTTTTTGCTCACCCAGAAACGCTGGTGAAAGTAAAAGATGCTGAAGATCAGTTGGGTG
CACGAGTGGGTTACATCGAACTGGATCTCAACAGCGGTAAGATCCTTGAGAGTTTTCGCCCCGAAGAACG
TTTTCCAATGATGAGCACTTTTAAAGTTCTGCTATGTGGCGCGGTATTATCCCGTATTGACGCCGGGCAA
GAGCAACTCGGTCGCCGCATACACTATTCTCAGAATGACTTGGTTGAGTACTCACCAGTCACAGAAAAGC
ATCTTACGGATGGCATGACAGTAAGAGAATTATGCAGTGCTGCCATAACCATGAGTGATAACACTGCGGC
CAACTTACTTCTGACAACGATCGGAGGACCGAAGGAGCTAACCGCTTTTTTGCACAACATGGGGGATCAT
GTAACTCGCCTTGATCGTTGGGAACCGGAGCTGAATGAAGCCATACCAAACGACGAGCGTGACACCACGA
TGCCTGTAGCAATGGCAACAACGTTGCGCAAACTATTAACTGGCGAACTACTTACTCTAGCTTCCCGGCA
ACAATTAATAGACTGGATGGAGGCGGATAAAGTTGCAGGACCACTTCTGCGCTCGGCCCTTCCGGCTGGC
TGGTTTATTGCTGATAAATCTGGAGCCGGTGAGCGTGGGTCTCGCGGTATCATTGCAGCACTGGGGCCAG
ATGGTAAGCCCTCCCGTATCGTAGTTATCTACACGACGGGGAGTCAGGCAACTATGGATGAACGAAATAG
ACAGATCGCTGAGATAGGTGCCTCACTGATTAAGCATTGGTAACTGTCAGACCAAGTTTACTCATATATA
CTTTAGATTGATTTAAAACTTCATTTTTAATTTAAAAGGATCTAGGTGAAGATCCTTTTTGATAATCTCA
TGACCAAAATCCCTTAACGTGAGTTTTCGTTCCACTGAGCGTCAGACCCCGTAGAAAAGATCAAAGGATC
TTCTTGAGATCCTTTTTTTCTGCGCGTAATCTGCTGCTTGCAAACAAAAAAACCACCGCTACCAGCGGTG
GTTTGTTTGCCGGATCAAGAGCTACCAACTCTTTTTCCGAAGGTAACTGGCTTCAGCAGAGCGCAGATAC
CAAATACTGTCCTTCTAGTGTAGCCGTAGTTAGGCCACCACTTCAAGAACTCTGTAGCACCGCCTACATA
CCTCGCTCTGCTAATCCTGTTACCAGTGGCTGCTGCCAGTGGCGATAAGTCGTGTCTTACCGGGTTGGAC
TCAAGACGATAGTTACCGGATAAGGCGCAGCGGTCGGGCTGAACGGGGGGTTCGTGCACACAGCCCAGCT
TGGAGCGAACGACCTACACCGAACTGAGATACCTACAGCGTGAGCTATGAGAAAGCGCCACGCTTCCCGA
AGGGAGAAAGGCGGACAGGTATCCGGTAAGCGGCAGGGTCGGAACAGGAGAGCGCACGAGGGAGCTTCCA
GGGGGAAACGCCTGGTATCTTTATAGTCCTGTCGGGTTTCGCCACCTCTGACTTGAGCGTCGATTTTTGT
GATGCTCGTCAGGGGGGCGGAGCCTATGGAAAAACGCCAGCAACGCGGCCTTTTTACGGTTCCTGGCCTT
TTGCTGGCCTTTTGCTCACATGT
