>Addgene plasmid #62516 | pAAV-UbC-tdTomato | addgene partial sequence | sequence record 107779 | Bglob-intron-F 5'-ctggtcatcatcctgccttt-3'
GATATACACTGTTTGAGATGAGGATAAAATACTCTGAGTCCAAACCGGGCCCCTCTGCTAACCATGTTCA
TGCCTTCTTCTTTTTCCTACAGCTCCTGGGCAACGTGCTGGTTATTGTGCTGTCTCATCAAGCTTGGATC
CGCCACCATGGTGTCCAAGGGCGAGGAAGTGATCAAAGAATTCATGCGGTTCAAAGTGCGGATGGAAGGC
AGCATGAACGGCCACGAGTTCGAGATCGAGGGCGAGGGGGAGGGCAGACCCTACGAGGGCACACAGACCG
CCAAGCTGAAAGTGACAAAGGGCGGACCCCTGCCCTTCGCCTGGGACATCCTGAGCCCCCAGTTTATGTA
CGGCAGCAAGGCCTACGTGAAGCACCCCGCCGACATCCCCGACTACAAGAAGCTGAGCTTCCCCGAGGGC
TTCAAGTGGGAGAGAGTGATGAACTTCGAGGACGGCGGCCTGGTGACAGTGACCCAGGACAGCAGCCTGC
AGGACGGCACCCTGATCTACAAAGTGAAGATGCGGGGCACCAACTTCCCCCCCGACGGCCCCGTGATGCA
GAAAAAGACCATGGGCTGGGAGGCCAGCACCGAGCGGCTGTACCCTAGGGATGGCGTGCTGAAGGGCGAG
ATCCACCAGGCCCTGAAGCTGAAGGATGGCGGCCACTACCTGGTGGAATTCAAGACCATCTACATGGCCA
AGAAACCCGTGCAGCTGCCTGGCTACTACTACGTGGACACCAAGCTGGACATCACCAGCCACAACGAGGA
CTACACCATCGTGGAACAGTACGAGCGGAGCGAGGGCCGGCACCACCTGTTTCTGGGCCACGGCACAGGC
AGCACCGGCAGCGGAAGCTCTGGCACCGCCAGCAGCGAGGACAACAACATGGCCGTGATCAAAGAATTCA
TGCGCTTTAAAGTGCGCATGGAAGGCTCTATGAATGGGCACGAGTTTGAAATTGAGGGGGAAGGCGAGGG
ACGGCC
