>Addgene plasmid #62516 | pAAV-UbC-tdTomato | addgene partial sequence | sequence record 107781 | hGH-PA-R 5'-CCAGCTTGGTTCCCAATAGA-3'
GTCTTCCCAACTTGCCCCTTGCTCCATACCACCCCCCTCCACCCCATAATATTATAGAAGGACACCTAGT
CAGACAAAATGATGCAACTTAATTTTATTAGGACAAGGCTGGTGGGCACTGGAGTGGCAACTTCCAGGGC
CAGGAGAGGCACTGGGGAGGGGTCACAGGGATGCCACCCGTAGATTGGCCAATATGGCCGTTAACTCTAG
ACTCGAGAGATCTTCACTTGTACAGCTCGTCCATGCCGTACAGAAACAGATGATGGCGCCCCTCGGATCT
CTCATACTGTTCCACAATTGTATAATCCTCATTGTGGGAGGTGATATCCAGTTTTGTATCCACATAATAG
TACCCAGGCAGCTGCACAGGCTTTTTAGCCATATAGATTGTTTTGAATTCCACCAGATAATGCCCCCCGT
CTTTCAGTTTCAGAGCCTGATGAATTTCCCCTTTCAGCACCCCGTCGCGGGGGTACAGTCTCTCGGTAGA
GGCTTCCCATCCCATTGTTTTTTTCTGCATCACAGGCCCATCGGGGGGAAAATTGGTCCCTCTCATTTTC
ACTTTGTAGATCAGTGTCCCATCCTGCAGAGAACTATCCTGTGTCACGGTCACCAGTCCCCCATCCTCAA
AATTCATCACGCGTTCCCATTTAAACCCCTCTGGGAAGGACAGTTTCTTATAGTCTGGAATATCGGCAGG
ATGTTTCACATAGGCCTTAGACCCATACATAAACTGAGGAGACAGAATATCCCAGGCAAAAGGCAGAGGG
CCCCCTTTTGTCACTTTCAGTTTAGCTGTCTGGGTTCCCTCATAGGGCCGTCCCTCGCCTTCCCCCTCAA
TTTCAAACTCGTGCCCATTCATAGAGCCTTCCATGCGCACTTTAAAGCGCATGAATTCTTTGATCACGGC
CATGTTGTTGTCCTCGCTGCTGGCGGTGCCAGAGCTTCCGCTGCCGGTGCTGCCTGTGCCGTGGCCCAGA
A
